>Addgene plasmid #136757 | pISH-Olfr457 | addgene full sequence | sequence record 273458 | Addgene NGS Result
CTCTTCGCTATTACGCCAGCTGGCGAAAGGGGGATGTGCTGCAAGGCGATTAAGTTGGGTAACGCCAGGG
TTTTCCCAGTCACGACGTTGTAAAACGACGGCCAGTGAATTGTAATACGACTCACTATAGGGCGAATTGG
GCCCGACGTCGCATGCTCCCGGCCGCCATGGCGGCCGCGGGAATTCGATTAAGCAGCCTTCACATCCTTG
TTCCTCAGACTGTAGATGAGAGGATTCAGCATGGGAGTGACCACAGCATAGAATAGCACAACCAATTTGT
CCTGCTCAGCAGAGGCTGTGGAGCGGGGCTGCATGTAGGTGAAGAGGGCCATCCCATAAGACATGGAGAC
CACAGTCAGGTGGGAGGCACAGGTCTCAAAGGCTTTGCGGCGTCCCTGGGTAGAACGGATCTTCATGATG
GCAGCCACAATGTGGGCATAGGACAGAGAGACCAGGGAGCAGGGTACCAGCAGTACCACCACACTAGAAG
CCAGTATCACCACTTGGTTGAGGGTGATGTCCACACAGGCCAGTCTAACCAGTGCCAGTGTCTCACAGGC
CACATGGTTGAGCACATTGTGCCCACAGGTGGGAAGGCTCATGGTGACTGCTGTCTCCACAGCAGAATTA
ACTACACCCACAAACCAAGAGACACCTGCTAGACCCATGCAGAGCCTTGGGTTCATCACCACTGTGTACC
GTAATGGATTACAGACAGCCACATAGCGGTCATAGGCCATGGCAGCCAGCAACAGAAACTCAGTTCCCCC
AAGAGTCAGAGCAAAAAAGAGCTGGGTCCCACACAGGGCAAAAGAGATGGTCTTTTTCTCCATGAGGAAG
TGTGCCAGCATCTGGGGAACCCCACTGGAGGTGTAGCAGATGTCCACCACTGACAGGTGACAGAGGAAGA
AATACATGGGCAGGTGGAGTCGTGGGTCGAGTGCAATCAGTAGGACGATGAGCCCATTGCCCAGCAGAGT
CAACAGGTAGATGACCCCAAAGAGGACAAAGAGTCCAGCTTGGATGTGTTTGTCACTGGAGAGACCCATG
AGGATAATCACTAGTGAATTCGCGGCCGCCTGCAGGTCGACCATATGGGAGAGCTCCCAACGCGTTGGAT
GCATAGCTTGAGTATTCTATAGTGTCACCTAAATAGCTTGGCGTAATCATGGTCATAGCTGTTTCCTGTG
TGAAATTGTTATCCGCTCACAATTCCACACAACATACGAGCCGGAAGCATAAAGTGTAAAGCCTGGGGTG
CCTAATGAGTGAGCTAACTCACATTAATTGCGTTGCGCTCACTGCCCGCTTTCCAGTCGGGAAACCTGTC
GTGCCAGCTGCATTAATGAATCGGCCAACGCGCGGGGAGAGGCGGTTTGCGTATTGGGCGCTCTTCCGCT
TCCTCGCTCACTGACTCGCTGCGCTCGGTCGTTCGGCTGCGGCGAGCGGTATCAGCTCACTCAAAGGCGG
TAATACGGTTATCCACAGAATCAGGGGATAACGCAGGAAAGAACATGTGAGCAAAAGGCCAGCAAAAGGC
CAGGAACCGTAAAAAGGCCGCGTTGCTGGCGTTTTTCCATAGGCTCCGCCCCCCTGACGAGCATCACAAA
AATCGACGCTCAAGTCAGAGGTGGCGAAACCCGACAGGACTATAAAGATACCAGGCGTTTCCCCCTGGAA
GCTCCCTCGTGCGCTCTCCTGTTCCGACCCTGCCGCTTACCGGATACCTGTCCGCCTTTCTCCCTTCGGG
AAGCGTGGCGCTTTCTCATAGCTCACGCTGTAGGTATCTCAGTTCGGTGTAGGTCGTTCGCTCCAAGCTG
GGCTGTGTGCACGAACCCCCCGTTCAGCCCGACCGCTGCGCCTTATCCGGTAACTATCGTCTTGAGTCCA
ACCCGGTAAGACACGACTTATCGCCACTGGCAGCAGCCACTGGTAACAGGATTAGCAGAGCGAGGTATGT
AGGCGGTGCTACAGAGTTCTTGAAGTGGTGGCCTAACTACGGCTACACTAGAAGAACAGTATTTGGTATC
TGCGCTCTGCTGAAGCCAGTTACCTTCGGAAAAAGAGTTGGTAGCTCTTGATCCGGCAAACAAACCACCG
CTGGTAGCGGTGGTTTTTTTGTTTGCAAGCAGCAGATTACGCGCAGAAAAAAAGGATCTCAAGAAGATCC
TTTGATCTTTTCTACGGGGTCTGACGCTCAGTGGAACGAAAACTCACGTTAAGGGATTTTGGTCATGAGA
TTATCAAAAAGGATCTTCACCTAGATCCTTTTAAATTAAAAATGAAGTTTTAAATCAATCTAAAGTATAT
ATGAGTAAACTTGGTCTGACAGTTACCAATGCTTAATCAGTGAGGCACCTATCTCAGCGATCTGTCTATT
TCGTTCATCCATAGTTGCCTGACTCCCCGTCGTGTAGATAACTACGATACGGGAGGGCTTACCATCTGGC
CCCAGTGCTGCAATGATACCGCGAGACCCACGCTCACCGGCTCCAGATTTATCAGCAATAAACCAGCCAG
CCGGAAGGGCCGAGCGCAGAAGTGGTCCTGCAACTTTATCCGCCTCCATCCAGTCTATTAATTGTTGCCG
GGAAGCTAGAGTAAGTAGTTCGCCAGTTAATAGTTTGCGCAACGTTGTTGCCATTGCTACAGGCATCGTG
GTGTCACGCTCGTCGTTTGGTATGGCTTCATTCAGCTCCGGTTCCCAACGATCAAGGCGAGTTACATGAT
CCCCCATGTTGTGCAAAAAAGCGGTTAGCTCCTTCGGTCCTCCGATCGTTGTCAGAAGTAAGTTGGCCGC
AGTGTTATCACTCATGGTTATGGCAGCACTGCATAATTCTCTTACTGTCATGCCATCCGTAAGATGCTTT
TCTGTGACTGGTGAGTACTCAACCAAGTCATTCTGAGAATAGTGTATGCGGCGACCGAGTTGCTCTTGCC
CGGCGTCAATACGGGATAATACCGCGCCACATAGCAGAACTTTAAAAGTGCTCATCATTGGAAAACGTTC
TTCGGGGCGAAAACTCTCAAGGATCTTACCGCTGTTGAGATCCAGTTCGATGTAACCCACTCGTGCACCC
AACTGATCTTCAGCATCTTTTACTTTCACCAGCGTTTCTGGGTGAGCAAAAACAGGAAGGCAAAATGCCG
CAAAAAAGGGAATAAGGGCGACACGGAAATGTTGAATACTCATACTCTTCCTTTTTCAATATTATTGAAG
CATTTATCAGGGTTATTGTCTCATGAGCGGATACATATTTGAATGTATTTAGAAAAATAAACAAATAGGG
GTTCCGCGCACATTTCCCCGAAAAGTGCCACCTGATGCGGTGTGAAATACCGCACAGATGCGTAAGGAGA
AAATACCGCATCAGGAAATTGTAAGCGTTAATATTTTGTTAAAATTCGCGTTAAATTTTTGTTAAATCAG
CTCATTTTTTAACCAATAGGCCGAAATCGGCAAAATCCCTTATAAATCAAAAGAATAGACCGAGATAGGG
T
[37 nt withheld, positions 3502-3538]
AAAGAACGTGGACTCCAACGTCAAAGG
[49 nt withheld, positions 3566-3614]
T
[91 nt withheld, positions 3616-3706]
G
[124 nt withheld, positions 3708-3831]
CCATTCGCCATTCAGGCTGCGCAACTGTTGGGAAGGGCGATCGGTGCGGGC
Features (pLannotate 1.2.2; 14 found; start..end, strand, type, name):
    113..131     +  promoter       T7 promoter: promoter for bacteriophage T7 RNA polymerase
    192..1055    -  CDS            OR2F1 (fragment): OR2F1_HUMAN - Also known as OLF3, OR2F3, OR2F3P, OR2F4, OR2F5. Experimental evidence at transcript level: Swiss-Prot protein existence level 2. Odorant receptor. From Homo sapiens (Human).
   1062..1124    -  CDS            VESPI_VESMG (fragment): Experimental evidence at protein level: Swiss-Prot protein existence level 1. Shows contractile activity on isolated ileum smooth muscle. From Vespa magnifica (Hornet).
   1136..1154    -  promoter       SP6 promoter: promoter for bacteriophage SP6 RNA polymerase
   1196..1212    -  protein_bind   lac operator: The lac repressor binds to the lac operator to inhibit transcription in E. coli. This inhibition can be relieved by adding lactose or isopropyl-β-D-thiogalactopyranoside (IPTG). lac repressor encoded by lacI
   1220..1250    -  promoter       lac promoter: promoter for the E. coli lac operon
   1265..1286    -  protein_bind   CAP binding site: CAP binding activates transcription in the presence of cAMP. E. coli catabolite activator protein
   1299..1391    -  CDS            lacI (fragment): lac repressor; lacI; The lac repressor binds to the lac operator to inhibit transcription in E. coli. This inhibition can be relieved by adding lactose or isopropyl-β-D-thiogalactopyranoside (IPTG).
   1574..2162    -  rep_origin     ori: high-copy-number ColE1/pMB1/pBR322/pUC origin of replication
   2333..3193    -  CDS            AmpR: β-lactamase; bla; confers resistance to ampicillin, carbenicillin, and related antibiotics
   3194..3298    -  promoter       AmpR promoter: bla
   3325..3375    +  misc_feature   bom (fragment): basis of mobility region from pBR322
   3403..3831    -  rep_origin     f1 ori (sequence partly withheld): f1 bacteriophage origin of replication; arrow indicates direction of (+) strand synthesis
   3835..110     -  CDS            lacZα (fragment) (across the origin): LacZα fragment of β-galactosidase; lacZ fragment
