[The description below was written by a language model from this plasmid's Addgene catalogue record and pLannotate feature annotations shown in this document.]
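Description:
pISH-Olfr457 is a bacterial plasmid built on the pGEM-T-Easy cloning backbone and intended as a template for in vitro transcription of riboprobes that detect the mouse odorant receptor gene Olfr457 (also called MOR257-1) by in situ hybridization. The sequenced record is 3,882 nt. It is propagated in E. coli at high copy number from a ColE1/pUC-type origin and selected with ampicillin through the β-lactamase (AmpR) gene and its own promoter. An f1 phage origin is also present, which in principle allows single-stranded DNA production. Remnants of the lac promoter/operator and lacZα region reflect the backbone's blue/white screening cassette, which is interrupted by the insert.

The payload sits between opposing bacteriophage T7 and SP6 RNA polymerase promoters, the arrangement that lets either strand be transcribed to give antisense (detecting) or sense (control) probes. The automated annotation labels roughly 860 bp of the insert as a fragment of human OR2F1, an odorant receptor. This is a homology-based match to a related receptor, consistent with the catalogue's statement that the insert is a mouse Olfr457 probe sequence rather than evidence of a human gene. That match lies on the minus strand, so the coding sense runs from the SP6 side toward T7, which suggests that T7 transcription would yield the antisense strand, although the record does not state this explicitly. A short adjacent hit to a hornet peptide is most likely a spurious annotation. The record does not give the cloning method or say exactly which part of the Olfr457 transcript the probe covers. The plasmid belongs to a set of probes used to map the zonal expression patterns of odorant receptor genes in the mouse main olfactory epithelium.
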