Addgene plasmid #136757: pISH-Olfr457
Purpose: Template to synthesize riboprobes for in situ hybridization (ISH) for Olfr457
Depositing lab: Peter Mombaerts. Depositing organization: Max Planck Research Unit for Neurogenetics. Publication: The Zonal Organization of Odorant Receptor Gene Choice in the Main Olfactory Epithelium of the Mouse. Zapiec B, Mombaerts P. Cell Rep. 2020 Mar 24;30(12):4220-4234.e5. doi: 10.1016/j.celrep.2020.02.110. PubMed 32209480.
Backbone
  Vector backbone: pGEM-T-Easy
  Vector type: in situ probe
Growth in bacteria
  Bacterial resistance: Ampicillin, 100 μg/mL
  Growth temperature: 37°C
  Growth strain: DH5alpha
  Copy number: High Copy
Gene/Insert
  Gene/Insert name: Olfr457
  Species: M. musculus (mouse)
  Mutation: ISH Probe insert
  Cloning method: Unknown
Terms and licenses: Academic/Nonprofit Terms; Industry Terms: Not Available to Industry
Depositor comments: ISH probe for mouse gene: Olfr457 aka MOR257-1
How to cite: pISH-Olfr457 was a gift from Peter Mombaerts (Addgene plasmid # 136757 ; http://n2t.net/addgene:136757 ; RRID:Addgene_136757)
