>Addgene plasmid #136757 | pISH-Olfr457 | depositor partial sequence | sequence record 263984 | M13f for insert
GGGCGATTGGGCCCGACGTCGCATGCTCCCGGCCGCCATGGCGGCCGCGGGAATTCGATTAAGCAGCCTT
CACATCCTTGTTCCTCAGACTGTAGATGAGAGGATTCAGCATGGGAGTGACCACAGCATAGAATAGCACA
ACCAATTTGTCCTGCTCAGCAGAGGCTGTGGAGCGGGGCTGCATGTAGGTGAAGAGGGCCATCCCATAAG
ACATGGAGACCACAGTCAGGTGGGAGGCACAGGTCTCAAAGGCTTTGCGGCGTCCCTGGGTAGAACGGAT
CTTCATGATGGCAGCCACAATGTGGGCATAGGACAGAGAGACCAGGGAGCAGGGTACCAGCAGTACCACC
ACACTAGAAGCCAGTATCACCACTTGGTTGAGGGTGATGTCCACACAGGCCAGTCTAACCAGTGCCAGTG
TCTCACAGGCCACATGGTTGAGCACATTGTGCCCACAGGTGGGAAGGCTCATGGTGACTGCTGTCTCCAC
AGCAGAATTAACTACACCCACAAACCAAGAGACACCTGCTAGACCCATGCAGAGCCTTGGGTTCATCACC
ACTGTGTACCGTAATGGATTACAGACAGCCACATAGCGGTCATAGGCCATGGCAGCCAGCAACAGAAACT
CAGTTCCCCCAAGAGTCAGAGCAAAAAAGAGCTGGGTCCCACACAGGGCAAAAGAGATGGTCTTTTTCTC
CATGAGGAAGTGTGCCAGCATCTGGGGAACCCCACTGGAGGTGTAGCAGATGTCCACCACTGACAGGTGA
CAGAGGAAGAAATACATGGGCAGGTGGAGTCGTGGGTCGAGTGCAATCAGTAGGACGATGAGCCCATTGC
CCAGCAGAGTCAACAGGTAGATGACCCCAAAGAGGACAAAGAGTCCAGCTTGGATGTGTTTGTCACTGGA
GAGACCCATGAGGATAATCACTAGTGAATTCGCGGCCGCCTGCAGGTCGACCATATGGGAGAGCTCCCAA
CGCGTTGGATGCATAGCTTGAGTATTCTATAGTGTCACCTAAATAGCTTGGCGTAATCATGGTCATAGCT
GTTTCCTGTGTGAAATTGTTATCCGCTCMCAATTCCANACAACATACGAGCCGGAAGCATAAAGTGTAAA
GCCTGGGGTGCCTAATGAGTGAGCTAACTCMCATTAATTNCGTTGSSCTCACTGCCCGCTTTCCAGTCGG
GAAACCTGTCGNGCC
